>Addgene plasmid #234804 | p3A2-HA | addgene full sequence | sequence record 470240 | Addgene NGS Result
CCTCCCTGGACAAGGAGATCTACTACCACGGAGAACCCATCAGTGTCAACGTCCATGTCACCAACAACAC
CAACAAGACGGTGAAGAAGATCAAGATCTCGGTGCGCCAGTATGCAGACATCTGTCTGTTCAACACAGCC
CAGTACAAGTGCCCTGTGGCCATGGAAGAGGCTGATGACACAGTGGCACCCAGCTCTACGTTCTGCAAGG
TCTACACGCTGACCCCCTTCCTGGCCAACAATCGAGAGAAGCGGGGCCTCGCTCTAGACGGGAAGCTCAA
ACACGAGGACACGAACCTGGCCTCGAGCACCCTGTTGAGGGAAGGAGCCAACCGGGAAATCCTGGGCATC
ATTGTTTCCTACAAAGTGAAAGTGAAGCTGGTGGTGTCTCGTGGCGGCCTGTTGGGAGATCTTGCATCCA
GTGATGTGGCCGTGGAACTGCCTTTCACCCTAATGCACCCCAAGCCCAAAGAGGAACCCCCACACCGGGA
AGTTCCAGAGCACGAGACGCCGGTAGATACCAATCTCATAGAACTTGACACCAACGATGACGACATTGTG
TTCGAAGACTTTGCCCGCCAGAGACTAAAAGGCATGAAGGATGACAAGGAGGAAGAGGAGGATGGTACCG
GCTCTCCGCGGCTCAACGACAGAATCGATTATCCTTACGATGTTCCAGACTATGCGTAGAAGCTTGGCCC
TATTCTATAGTGTCACCTAAATGCTAGAGCTCGCTGATCAGCCTCGACTGTGCCTTCTAGTTGCCAGCCA
TCTGTTGTTTGCCCCTCCCCCGTGCCTTCCTTGACCCTGGAAGGTGCCACTCCCACTGTCCTTTCCTAAT
AAAATGAGGAAATTGCATCGCATTGTCTGAGTAGGTGTCATTCTATTCTGGGGGGTGGGGTGGGGCAGGA
CAGCAAGGGGGAGGATTGGGAAGACAATAGCAGGCATGCTGGGGATGCGGTGGGCTCTATGGCTTCTGAG
GCGGAAAGAACCAGCTGGGGCTCTAGGGGGTATCCCC
[124 nt withheld, positions 1018-1141]
C
[91 nt withheld, positions 1143-1233]
A
[49 nt withheld, positions 1235-1283]
CCTTTGACGTTGGAGTCCACGTTCTTT
[37 nt withheld, positions 1311-1347]
ACCCTATCTCGGTCTATTCTTTTGATTTATAAGGGATTTTGCCGATTTCGGCCTATTGGTTAAAAAATGA
GCTGATTTAACAAAAATTTAACGCGAATTAATTCTGTGGAATGTGTGTCAGTTAGGGTGTGGAAAGTCCC
CAGGCTCCCCAGCAGGCAGAAGTATGCAAAGCATGCATCTCAATTAGTCAGCAACCAGGTGTGGAAAGTC
CCCAGGCTCCCCAGCAGGCAGAAGTATGCAAAGCATGCATCTCAATTAGTCAGCAACCATAGTCCCGCCC
CTAACTCCGCCCATCCCGCCCCTAACTCCGCCCAGTTCCGCCCATTCTCCGCCCCATGGCTGACTAATTT
TTTTTATTTATGCAGAGGCCGAGGCCGCCTCTGCCTCTGAGCTATTCCAGAAGTAGTGAGGAGGCTTTTT
TGGAGGCCTAGGCTTTTGCAAAAAGCTCCCGGGAGCTTGTATATCCATTTTCGGATCTGATCAAGAGACA
GGATGAGGATCGTTTCGCATGATTGAACAAGATGGATTGCACGCAGGTTCTCCGGCCGCTTGGGTGGAGA
GGCTATTCGGCTATGACTGGGCACAACAGACAATCGGCTGCTCTGATGCCGCCGTGTTCCGGCTGTCAGC
GCAGGGGCGCCCGGTTCTTTTTGTCAAGACCGACCTGTCCGGTGCCCTGAATGAACTGCAGGACGAGGCA
GCGCGGCTATCGTGGCTGGCCACGACGGGCGTTCCTTGCGCAGCTGTGCTCGACGTTGTCACTGAAGCGG
GAAGGGACTGGCTGCTATTGGGCGAAGTGCCGGGGCAGGATCTCCTGTCATCTCACCTTGCTCCTGCCGA
GAAAGTATCCATCATGGCTGATGCAATGCGGCGGCTGCATACGCTTGATCCGGCTACCTGCCCATTCGAC
CACCAAGCGAAACATCGCATCGAGCGAGCACGTACTCGGATGGAAGCCGGTCTTGTCGATCAGGATGATC
TGGACGAAGAGCATCAGGGGCTCGCGCCAGCCGAACTGTTCGCCAGGCTCAAGGCGCGCATGCCCGACGG
CGAGGATCTCGTCGTGACCCATGGCGATGCCTGCTTGCCGAATATCATGGTGGAAAATGGCCGCTTTTCT
GGATTCATCGACTGTGGCCGGCTGGGTGTGGCGGACCGCTATCAGGACATAGCGTTGGCTACCCGTGATA
TTGCTGAAGAGCTTGGCGGCGAATGGGCTGACCGCTTCCTCGTGCTTTACGGTATCGCCGCTCCCGATTC
GCAGCGCATCGCCTTCTATCGCCTTCTTGACGAGTTCTTCTGAGCGGGACTCTGGGGTTCGAAATGACCG
ACCAAGCGACGCCCAACCTGCCATCACGAGATTTCGATTCCACCGCCGCCTTCTATGAAAGGTTGGGCTT
CGGAATCGTTTTCCGGGACGCCGGCTGGATGATCCTCCAGCGCGGGGATCTCATGCTGGAGTTCTTCGCC
CACCCCAACTTGTTTATTGCAGCTTATAATGGTTACAAATAAAGCAATAGCATCACAAATTTCACAAATA
AAGCATTTTTTTCACTGCATTCTAGTTGTGGTTTGTCCAAACTCATCAATGTATCTTATCATGTCTGTAT
ACCGTCGACCTCTAGCTAGAGCTTGGCGTAATCATGGTCATAGCTGTTTCCTGTGTGAAATTGTTATCCG
CTCACAATTCCACACAACATACGAGCCGGAAGCATAAAGTGTAAAGCCTGGGGTGCCTAATGAGTGAGCT
AACTCACATTAATTGCGTTGCGCTCACTGCCCGCTTTCCAGTCGGGAAACCTGTCGTGCCAGCTGCATTA
ATGAATCGGCCAACGCGCGGGGAGAGGCGGTTTGCGTATTGGGCGCTCTTCCGCTTCCTCGCTCACTGAC
TCGCTGCGCTCGGTCGTTCGGCTGCGGCGAGCGGTATCAGCTCACTCAAAGGCGGTAATACGGTTATCCA
CAGAATCAGGGGATAACGCAGGAAAGAACATGTGAGCAAAAGGCCAGCAAAAGGCCAGGAACCGTAAAAA
GGCCGCGTTGCTGGCGTTTTTCCATAGGCTCCGCCCCCCTGACGAGCATCACAAAAATCGACGCTCAAGT
CAGAGGTGGCGAAACCCGACAGGACTATAAAGATACCAGGCGTTTCCCCCTGGAAGCTCCCTCGTGCGCT
CTCCTGTTCCGACCCTGCCGCTTACCGGATACCTGTCCGCCTTTCTCCCTTCGGGAAGCGTGGCGCTTTC
TCATAGCTCACGCTGTAGGTATCTCAGTTCGGTGTAGGTCGTTCGCTCCAAGCTGGGCTGTGTGCACGAA
CCCCCCGTTCAGCCCGACCGCTGCGCCTTATCCGGTAACTATCGTCTTGAGTCCAACCCGGTAAGACACG
ACTTATCGCCACTGGCAGCAGCCACTGGTAACAGGATTAGCAGAGCGAGGTATGTAGGCGGTGCTACAGA
GTTCTTGAAGTGGTGGCCTAACTACGGCTACACTAGAAGAACAGTATTTGGTATCTGCGCTCTGCTGAAG
CCAGTTACCTTCGGAAAAAGAGTTGGTAGCTCTTGATCCGGCAAACAAACCACCGCTGGTAGCGGTGGTT
TTTTTGTTTGCAAGCAGCAGATTACGCGCAGAAAAAAAGGATCTCAAGAAGATCCTTTGATCTTTTCTAC
GGGGTCTGACGCTCAGTGGAACGAAAACTCACGTTAAGGGATTTTGGTCATGAGATTATCAAAAAGGATC
TTCACCTAGATCCTTTTAAATTAAAAATGAAGTTTTAAATCAATCTAAAGTATATATGAGTAAACTTGGT
CTGACAGTTACCAATGCTTAATCAGTGAGGCACCTATCTCAGCGATCTGTCTATTTCGTTCATCCATAGT
TGCCTGACTCCCCGTCGTGTAGATAACTACGATACGGGAGGGCTTACCATCTGGCCCCAGTGCTGCAATG
ATACCGCGAGACCCACGCTCACCGGCTCCAGATTTATCAGCAATAAACCAGCCAGCCGGAAGGGCCGAGC
GCAGAAGTGGTCCTGCAACTTTATCCGCCTCCATCCAGTCTATTAATTGTTGCCGGGAAGCTAGAGTAAG
TAGTTCGCCAGTTAATAGTTTGCGCAACGTTGTTGCCATTGCTACAGGCATCGTGGTGTCACGCTCGTCG
TTTGGTATGGCTTCATTCAGCTCCGGTTCCCAACGATCAAGGCGAGTTACATGATCCCCCATGTTGTGCA
AAAAAGCGGTTAGCTCCTTCGGTCCTCCGATCGTTGTCAGAAGTAAGTTGGCCGCAGTGTTATCACTCAT
GGTTATGGCAGCACTGCATAATTCTCTTACTGTCATGCCATCCGTAAGATGCTTTTCTGTGACTGGTGAG
TACTCAACCAAGTCATTCTGAGAATAGTGTATGCGGCGACCGAGTTGCTCTTGCCCGGCGTCAATACGGG
ATAATACCGCGCCACATAGCAGAACTTTAAAAGTGCTCATCATTGGAAAACGTTCTTCGGGGCGAAAACT
CTCAAGGATCTTACCGCTGTTGAGATCCAGTTCGATGTAACCCACTCGTGCACCCAACTGATCTTCAGCA
TCTTTTACTTTCACCAGCGTTTCTGGGTGAGCAAAAACAGGAAGGCAAAATGCCGCAAAAAAGGGAATAA
GGGCGACACGGAAATGTTGAATACTCATACTCTTCCTTTTTCAATATTATTGAAGCATTTATCAGGGTTA
TTGTCTCATGAGCGGATACATATTTGAATGTATTTAGAAAAATAAACAAATAGGGGTTCCGCGCACATTT
CCCCGAAAAGTGCCACCTGACGTCGACGGATCGGGAGATCTCCCGATCCCCTATGGTGCACTCTCAGTAC
AATCTGCTCTGATGCCGCATAGTTAAGCCAGTATCTGCTCCCTGCTTGTGTGTTGGAGGTCGCTGAGTAG
TGCGCGAGCAAAATTTAAGCTACAACAAGGCAAGGCTTGACCGACAATTGCATGAAGAATCTGCTTAGGG
TTAGGCGTTTTGCGCTGCTTCGCGATGTACGGGCCAGATATACGCGTTGACATTGATTATTGACTAGTTA
TTAATAGTAATCAATTACGGGGTCATTAGTTCATAGCCCATATATGGAGTTCCGCGTTACATAACTTACG
GTAAATGGCCCGCCTGGCTGACCGCCCAACGACCCCCGCCCATTGACGTCAATAATGACGTATGTTCCCA
TAGTAACGCCAATAGGGACTTTCCATTGACGTCAATGGGTGGAGTATTTACGGTAAACTGCCCACTTGGC
AGTACATCAAGTGTATCATATGCCAAGTACGCCCCCTATTGACGTCAATGACGGTAAATGGCCCGCCTGG
CATTATGCCCAGTACATGACCTTATGGGACTTTCCTACTTGGCAGTACATCTACGTATTAGTCATCGCTA
TTACCATGGTGATGCGGTTTTGGCAGTACATCAATGGGCGTGGATAGCGGTTTGACTCACGGGGATTTCC
AAGTCTCCACCCCATTGACGTCAATGGGAGTTTGTTTTGGCACCAAAATCAACGGGACTTTCCAAAATGT
CGTAACAACTCCGCCCCATTGACGCAAATGGGCGGTAGGCGTGTACGGTGGGAGGTCTATATAAGCAGAG
CTCTCTGGCTAACTAGAGAACCCACTGCTTACTGGCTTATCGAAATTAATACGACTCACTATAGGGAGAC
CCAAGCTGGAATTCTTTTTTTTTTAAACCACCATGGGCGACAAAGGGACGCGGGTGTTCAAGAAGGCGAG
CCCCAATGGAAAGCTCACCGTCTACCTAGGAAAGCGGGACTTTGTGGACCACATCGACCTCGTGGAGCCC
GTGGATGGAGTGGTTCTTGTGGATCCGGAGTATCTCAAGGAGAGGAGAGTCTATGTGACGCTCACGTGCG
CCTTCCGCTACGGACGGGAGGACCTGGACGTCCTGGGCCTGACCTTTCGCAAGGACCTGTTTGTGGCCAA
CGTGCAGTCTTTCCCGCCGGCCCCTGAGGACAAGAAGCCCCTGACGCGTCTGCAGGAGCGCCTCATCAAG
AAGCTGGGCGAGCATGCCTACCCTTTCACCTTTGAGATCCCTCCGAACCTGCCATGCTCTGTGACTTTGC
AGCCGGGACCTGAAGATACAGGGAAGGCTTGCGGTGTCGACTACGAAGTGAAAGCCTTCTGTGCGGAGAA
CCTGGAGGAGAAGATCCACAAGCGGAACTCCGTACGCCTGGTCATCCGGAAGGTTCAGTATGCCCCAGAG
AGGCCCGGGCCCCAGCCCACGGCCGAGACCACCAGGCAGTTCCTCATGTCAGACAAGCCCTTGCATCTGG
AGG
Features (pLannotate 1.2.2; 21 found; start..end, strand, type, name):
    704..722     -  promoter       SP6 promoter: promoter for bacteriophage SP6 RNA polymerase
    748..972     +  polyA_signal   bGH poly(A) signal: bovine growth hormone polyadenylation signal
    976..997     +  promoter       SV40 promoter (fragment): SV40 enhancer and early promoter
   1018..1446    +  rep_origin     f1 ori (sequence partly withheld): f1 bacteriophage origin of replication; arrow indicates direction of (+) strand synthesis
   1460..1789    +  promoter       SV40 promoter: SV40 enhancer and early promoter
   1856..2647    +  CDS            neo: KKA2_KLEPN - Also known as kan, nptII. Experimental evidence at protein level: Swiss-Prot protein existence level 1. Resistance to kanamycin, neomycin, paromomycin, ribostamycin, butirosin and gentamicin B. From Klebsiella pneumoniae.
   2671..2829    +  CDS            ble (fragment): BLE_KLEPN - Experimental evidence at protein level: Swiss-Prot protein existence level 1. Binding protein with a strong affinity to the bleomycin family of antibiotics. Binds to CL990; an antimitotic-antibiotic compound. From Klebsiella pneumoniae.
   2824..2945    +  polyA_signal   SV40 poly(A) signal: SV40 polyadenylation signal
   3018..3034    -  protein_bind   lac operator: The lac repressor binds to the lac operator to inhibit transcription in E. coli. This inhibition can be relieved by adding lactose or isopropyl-β-D-thiogalactopyranoside (IPTG). lac repressor encoded by lacI
   3042..3072    -  promoter       lac promoter: promoter for the E. coli lac operon
   3087..3108    -  protein_bind   CAP binding site: CAP binding activates transcription in the presence of cAMP. E. coli catabolite activator protein
   3121..3213    -  CDS            lacI (fragment): lac repressor; lacI; The lac repressor binds to the lac operator to inhibit transcription in E. coli. This inhibition can be relieved by adding lactose or isopropyl-β-D-thiogalactopyranoside (IPTG).
   3396..3984    -  rep_origin     ori: high-copy-number ColE1/pMB1/pBR322/pUC origin of replication
   4155..5015    -  CDS            AmpR: β-lactamase; bla; confers resistance to ampicillin, carbenicillin, and related antibiotics
   5016..5120    -  promoter       AmpR promoter: bla
   5179..5231    -  misc_feature   bom (fragment): basis of mobility region from pBR322
   5386..5765    +  enhancer       CMV enhancer: human cytomegalovirus immediate early enhancer
   5766..5969    +  promoter       CMV promoter: human cytomegalovirus (CMV) immediate early promoter
   5965..5998    +  LTR            5' LTR (truncated) (fragment): truncated 5' long terminal repeat (LTR) from HIV-1
   6014..6032    +  promoter       T7 promoter: promoter for bacteriophage T7 RNA polymerase
   6070..653     +  CDS            ARRB1 (across the origin): ARRB1_BOVIN - Experimental evidence at protein level: Swiss-Prot protein existence level 1. Functions in regulating agonist-mediated G-protein coupled receptor (GPCR) signaling by mediating both receptor desensitization and resensitization processes. During homologous desensitization, beta- arrestins bind to the GPRK-phosphorylated receptor and sterically preclude its coupling to the cognate G-protein; the binding appears to require additional receptor determinants exposed only in the active receptor conformation. The beta-arrestins target many receptors for internalization by acting as endocy
