[The description below was written by a language model from this plasmid's Addgene catalogue record and pLannotate feature annotations shown in this document.]
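Description:
p3A2-HA is a mammalian expression plasmid built on the pcDNA3 backbone that encodes bovine arrestin-2 carrying a C-terminal HA epitope tag, with no mutations recorded. The full-sequence record is 6,670 nt. In bacteria the plasmid replicates from a high-copy ColE1/pUC-type origin and is selected with ampicillin through the β-lactamase gene. An f1 origin is also present, a standard pcDNA3 element that allows single-stranded DNA production.

The arrestin open reading frame spans the numbering origin of the circular sequence and lies downstream of the human cytomegalovirus immediate-early enhancer and promoter. It is followed by the bovine growth hormone polyadenylation signal, giving strong constitutive expression in transfected mammalian cells. T7 and SP6 phage promoters flank the insert and can serve for in vitro transcription or as sequencing primer sites. A separate cassette, consisting of the SV40 early promoter, the neomycin phosphotransferase gene and the SV40 poly(A) signal, permits G418 selection of stable cell lines. The short annotated fragments (HIV-1 LTR, ble, lacI, bom) are most likely backbone remnants or chance similarity matches rather than functional parts.

The catalogue links the insert to the Entrez gene ARRB2, whereas the sequence annotation matches the coding region to bovine ARRB1 (β-arrestin-1). The annotation agrees with the systematic nomenclature in which arrestin-2 is β-arrestin-1, so the catalogue's gene link appears to be the inconsistent field. The HA tag is not annotated separately in the feature table, and the cloning sites are not recorded. The associated publication concerns parkin, Mdm2 and arrestin ubiquitination, which suggests use in detecting or immunoprecipitating HA-tagged arrestin in cell-based interaction studies.
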