Addgene plasmid #234804: p3A2-HA
Purpose: Mammalian expression of bovine arrestin-2 with C-terminal HA tag
Depositing lab: Vsevolod Gurevich. Depositing organization: Vanderbilt University. Publication: Ubiquitin ligase parkin promotes Mdm2-arrestin interaction but inhibits arrestin ubiquitination. Ahmed MR, Zhan X, Song X, Kook S, Gurevich VV, Gurevich EV. Biochemistry. 2011 May 10;50(18):3749-63. doi: 10.1021/bi200175q. Epub 2011 Apr 12. PubMed 21466165.
Backbone
  Vector backbone: pcDNA3
  Vector type: Mammalian Expression
Growth in bacteria
  Bacterial resistance: Ampicillin, 100 μg/mL
  Growth temperature: 37°C
  Growth strain: DH5alpha
  Copy number: High Copy
Gene/Insert
  Gene/Insert name: Arrestin-2
  Species: B. taurus (bovine)
  Mutation: none
  Entrez Gene: ARRB2
  Tag / fusion protein: HA (C terminal on insert)
  Cloning method: Restriction Enzyme; 5′ cloning site Unknown (unknown if destroyed)
Terms and licenses: Academic/Nonprofit Terms; Industry Terms: Not Available to Industry
How to cite: p3A2-HA was a gift from Vsevolod Gurevich (Addgene plasmid # 234804 ; http://n2t.net/addgene:234804 ; RRID:Addgene_234804)
